>Addgene plasmid #222335 | pFlp-Gm | addgene full sequence | sequence record 451464 | Addgene NGS Result
CGCTCTTGGACTCCTGTTGATAGATCCAGTAATGACCTCAGAACTCCATCTGGATTTGTTCAGAACGCTC
GGTTGCCGCCGGGCGTTTTTTATTGGTGAGAATCCAGGCAATTGACATAAGCCTGTTCGGTTCGTAAACT
GTAATGCAAGTAGCGTATGCGCTCACGCAACTGGTCCAGAACCTTGACCGAACGCAGCGGTGGTAACGGC
GCAGTGGCGGTTTTCATGGCTTGTTATGACTGTTTTTTTGTACAGCCTATGCCTCGGGCATCCAAGCAGC
AAGCGCGTTACGCCGTGGGTCGATGTTTGATGTTATGGAGCAGCAACGATGTTACGCAGCAGCAACGATG
TTACGCAGCAGGGCAGTCGCCCTAAAACAAAGTTAGGTGGCTCAAGTATGGGCATCATTCGCACATGTAG
GCTCGGCCCTGACCAAGTCAAATCCATGCGGGCTGCTCTTGATCTTTTCGGTCGTGAGTTCGGCGACGTA
GCCACCTACTCCCAACATCAGCCGGACTCCGATTACCTCGGGAACTTGCTCCGTAGTAAGACATTCATCG
CGCTTGCTGCCTTCGACCAAGAAGCGGTTGTTGGCGCTCTCGCGGCTTACGTTCTGCCCAAGTTTGAGCA
GCCGCGTAGTGAGATCTATATCTATGATCTCGCAGTCTCCGGAGAGCACCGGAGGCAGGGCATTGCCACC
GCGCTCATCAATCTCCTCAAGCATGAGGCCAACGCGCTTGGTGCTTATGTGATCTACGTGCAAGCAGATT
ACGGTGACGATCCCGCAGTGGCTCTCTATACAAAGTTGGGCATACGGGAAGAAGTGATGCACTTTGATAT
CGACCCAAGTACCGCCACCTAACAATTCGTTCAAGCCGAGATCGGCTTCCCGGCCGCGGAGTTGTTCGGT
AAATTGACTACTTTTCCGCTGCATAACCCTGCTTCGGGGTCATTATAGCGATTTTTTCGGTATATCCATC
CTTTTTCGCACGATATACAGGATTTTGCCAAAGGGTTCGTGTAGACTTTCCTTGGTGTATCCAACGGCGT
CAGCCGGGCAGGATAGGTGAAGTAGGCCCACCCGCGAGCGGGTGTTCCTTCTTCACTGTCCCTTATTCGC
ACCTGGCGGTGCTCAACGGGAATCCTGCTCTGCGAGGCTGGCCGTAGGCCGGCCCTACCGGCGCGGCAGC
GTTACCCGTGTCGGCGGCTCCAACGGCTCGCCATCGTCCAGAAAACACGGCTCATCGGGCATCGGCAGGC
GCTGCTGCCCGCGCCGTTCCCATTCCTCCGTTTCGGTCAAGGCTGGCAGGTCTGGTTCCATGCCCGGAAT
GCCGGGCTGGCTGGGCGGCTCCTCGCCGGGGCCGGTCGGTAGTTGCTGCTCGCCCGGATACAGGGTCGGG
ATGCGGCGCAGGTCGCCATGCCCCAACAGCGATTCGTCCTGGTCGTCGTGATCAACCACCACGGCGGCAC
TGAACACCGACAGGCGCAACTGGTCGCGGGGCTGGCCCCACGCCACGCGGTCATTGACCACGTAGGCCGA
CACGGTGCCGGGGCCGTTGAGCTTCACGACGGAGATCCAGCGCTCGGCCACCAAGTCCTTGACTGCGTAT
TGGACCGTCCGCAAAGAACGTCCGATGAGCTTGGAAAGAGTCTTTTGGCTGACCACCACGGCGTTCTGGT
GGCCCATCTGCGCGACGAGGTGATGCAGCAGCATTGCCGCCGTGGGTTTCCTCGCAATAAGCCCGGCCCA
CGCCTCATGCGCTTTGCGTTCCGTTTGGACCCAGTGACCGGGCTTGTTCTTGGCTTGAATGCCGATTTCT
CTGGACTGCGTGGCCATGCTTATCTCCATGCGGTAGGGGTGCCGCACGGTTGCGGCACCATGCGCAATCA
GCTGCAACTTTTCGGCAGCGCGACAACAATTATGCGTTGCGTAAAAGTGGCAGTCAATTACAGATTTTCT
TTAACCTACGCAATGAGCTATTGCGGGGGGTGCCGCAATGAGCTGTTGCGTACCCCCCTTTTTTAAGTTG
TTGATTTTTAAGTCTTTCGCATTTCGCCCTATATCTAGTTCTTTGGTGCCCAAAGAAGGGCACCCCTGCG
GGGTTCCCCCACGCCTTCGGCGCGGCTCCCCCTCCGGCAAAAAGTGGCCCCTCCGGGGCTTGTTGATCGA
CTGCGCGGCCTTCGGCCTTGCCCAAGGTGGCGCTGCCCCCTTGGAACCCCCGCACTCGCCGCCGTGAGGC
TCGGGGGGCAGGCGGGCGGGCTTCGCCCTTCGACTGCCCCCACTCGCATAGGCTTGGGTCGTTCCAGGCG
CGTCAAGGCCAAGCCGCTGCGCGGTCGCTGCGCGAGCCTTGACCCGCCTTCCTCTTGGTGTCCAACCGGC
AAGCGAAGCGCGCAGGCCGCAGGCCGGAGGCTTTTCCCCAGAGAAAATTAAAAAAATTGATGGGGCAAGG
CCGCAGGCCGCGCAGTTGGAGCCGGTGGGTATGTGGTCGAAGGCTGGGTAGCCGGTGGGCAATCCCTGTG
GTCAAGCTCGTGGGCAGGCGCAGCCTGTCCATCAGCTTGTCCAGCAGGGTTGTCCACGGGCCGAGCGAAG
CGAGCCAGCCGGTGGCCGCTCGCGGCCATCGTCCACATATCCACGGGCTGGCAAGGGAGCGCAGCGACCG
CGCAGGGCGAAGCCCGGAGAGCAAGCCCGTAGGGGGTTACTCTAGGGCGGCGGATTTGTCCTACTCAGGA
GAGCGTTCACCGACAAACAACAGATAAAACGAAAGGCCCAGTCTTTCGACTGAGCCTTTCGTTTTATTTG
ATGCCTGCCGAATTCGGATCCGGAGATGCCAATAGGATATCGGCATTTTCTTTTGCGTTTTTATTTGTTA
ACTGTTAATTGTCCTTGTTCAAGGATGCTGTCTTTGACAACAGATGTTTTCTTGCCTTTGATGTTCAGCA
GGAAGCTAGGCGCAAACGTTGATTGTTTGTCTGCGTAGAATCCTCTGTTTGTCATATAGCTTGTAATCAC
GACATTGTTTCCTTTCGCTTGAGGTACAGCGAAGTGTGAGTAAGTAAAGGTTACATCGTTAGGATCAAGA
TCCATTTTTAACACAAGGCCAGTTTTGTTCAGCGGCTTGTATGGGCCAGTTAAAGAATTAGAAACATAAC
CAAGCATGTAAATATCGTTAGACGTAATGCCGTCAATCGTCATTTTTGATCCGCGGGAGTCAGTGAACAG
ATACCATTTGCCGTTCATTTTAAAGACGTTCGCGCGTTCAATTTCATCTGTTACTGTGTTAGATGCAATC
AGCGGTTTCATCACTTTTTTCAGTGTGTAATCATCGTTTAGCTCAATCATACCGAGAGCGCCGTTTGCTA
ACTCAGCCGTGCGTTTTTTATCGCTTTGCAGAAGTTTTTGACTTTCTTGACGGAAGAATGATGTGCTTTT
GCCATAGTATGCTTTGTTAAATAAAGATTCTTCGCCTTGGTAGCCATCTTCAGTTCCAGTGTTTGCTTCA
AATACTAAGTATTTGTGGCCTTTATCTTCTACGTAGTGAGGATCTCTCAGCGTATGGTTGTCGCCTGAGC
TGTAGTTGCCTTCATCGATGAACTGCTGTACATTTTGATACGTTTTTCCGTCACCGTCAAAGATTGATTT
ATAATCCTCTACACCGTTGATGTTCAAAGAGCTGTCTGATGCTGATACGTTAACTTGTGCAGTTGTCAGT
GTTTGTTTGCCGTAATGTTTACCGGAGAAATCAGTGTAGAATAAACGGATTTTTCCGTCAGATGTAAATG
TGGCTGAACCTGACCATTCTTGTGTTTGGTCTTTTAGGATAGAATCATTTGCATCGAATTTGTCGCTGTC
TTTAAAGACGCGGCCAGCGTTTTTCCAGCTGTCAATAGAAGTTTCGCCGACTTTTTGATAGAACATGTAA
ATCGATGTGTCATCCGCATTTTTAGGATCTCCGGCTAATGCAAAGACGATGTGGTAGCCGTGATAGTTTG
CGACAGTGCCGTCAGCGTTTTGTAATGGCCAGCTGTCCCAAACGTCCAGGCCTTTTGCAGAAGAGATATT
TTTAATTGTGGACGAATCGAACTCAGGAACTTGATATTTTTCATTTTTTTGCTGTTCAGGGATTTGCAGC
ATATCATGGCGTGTAATATGGGAAATGCCGTATGTTTCCTTATATGGCTTTTGGTTCGTTTCTTTCGCAA
ACGCTTGAGTTGCGCCTCCTGCCAGCAGTGCGGTAGTAAAGGTTAATACTGTTGCTTGTTTTGCAAACTT
TTTGATGTTCATCGTTCATGTCTCCTTTTTTATGTACTGTGTTAGCGGTCTGCTTCTTCCAGCCCTCCTG
TTTGAAGATGGCAAGTTAGTTACGCACAATAAAAAAAGACCTAAAATATGTAAGGGGTGACGCCAAAGTA
TACACTTTGCCCTTTACACATTTTAGGTCTTGCCTGCTTTATCAGTAACAAACCCGCGCGATTTACTTTT
CGACCTCATTCTATTAGACTCTCGTTTGGATTGCAACTGGTCTATTTTCCTCTTTTGTTTGATAGAAAAT
CATAAAAGGATTTGCAGACTACGGGCCTAAAGAACTAAAAAATCTATCTGTTTCTTTTCATTCTCTGTAT
TTTTTATAGTTTCTGTTGCATGGGCATAAAGTTGCCTTTTTAATCACAATTCAGAAAATATCATAATATC
TCATTTCACTAAATAATAGTGAACGGCAGGTATATGTGATGGGTTAAAAAGGATCGATCCTCTAGAGGAT
CCCCCTAGAGAATAGGAACTTCGGAATAGGAACTTCAAAGCGTTTCCGAAAACGAGCGCTTCCGAAAATG
CAACGCGAGCTGCGCACATACAGCTCACTGTTCACGTCGCACCTATATCTGCGTGTTGCCTGTATATATA
TATACATGAGAAGAACGGCATAGTGCGTGTTTATGCTTAAATGCGTACTTATATGCGTCTATTTATGTAG
GATGAAAGGTAGTCTAGTACCTCCTGTGATATTATCCCATTCCATGCGGGGTATCGTATGCTTCCTTCAG
CACTACCCTTTAGCTGTTCTATATGCTGCCACTCCTCAATTGGATTAGTCTCATCCTTCAATGCTATCAT
TTCCTTTGATATTGGATCATATGCATAGTACCGAGAAACTAGTGCGAAGTAGTGATCAGGTATTGCTGTT
ATCTGATGAGTATACGTTGTCCTGGCCACGGCAGAAGCACGCTTATCGCTCCAATTTCCCACAACATTAG
TCAACTCCGTTAGGCCCTTCATTGAAAGAAATGAGGTCATCAAATGTCTTCCAATGTGAGATTTTGGGCC
ATTTTTTATAGCAAAGATTGAATAAGGCGCATTTTTCTTCAAAGCTTTATTGTACGATCTGACTAAGTTA
TCTTTTAATAATTGGTATTCCTGTTTATTGCTTGAAGAATTGCCGGTCCTATTTACTCGTTTTAGGACTG
GTTCAGAATTCCTCAAAAATTCATCCAAATATACAAGTGGATCGATCCTACCCCTTGCGCTAAAGAAGTA
TATGTGCCTACTAACGCTTGTCTTTGTCTCTGTCACTAAACACTGGATTATTACTCCCAGATACTTATTT
TGGACTAATTTAAATGATTTCGGATCAACGTTCTTAATATCGCTGAATCTTCCACAATTGATGAAAGTAG
CTAGGAAGAGGAATTGGTATAAAGTTTTTGTTTTTGTAAATCTCGAAGTATACTCAAACGAATTTAGTAT
TTTCTCAGTGATCTCCCAGATGCTTTCACCCTCACTTAGAAGTGCTTTAAGCATTTTTTTACTGTGGCTA
TTTCCCTTATCTGCTTCTTCCGATGATTCGAACTGTAATTGCAAACTACTTACAATATCAGTGATATCAG
ATTGATGTTTTTGTCCATAGTAAGGAATAATTGTAAATTCCCAAGCAGGAATCAATTTCTTTAATGAGGC
TTCCAGAATTGTTGCTTTTTGCGTCTTGTATTTAAACTGGAGTGATTTATTGACAATATCGAAACTCAGC
GAATTGCTTATGATAGTATTATAGCTCATGAATGTGGCTCTCTTGATTGCTGTTCCGTTATGTGTAATCA
TCCAACATAAATAGGTTAGTTCAGCAGCACATAATGCTATTTTCTCACCTGAAGGTCTTTCAAACCTTTC
CACAAACTGACGAACAAGCACCTTAGGTGGTGTTTTACATAATATATCAAATTGTGGCATACAACCTCCT
TAGTACATGCAACCATTATCACCGCCAGAGGTAAAATAGTCAACACGCACGGTGTTAGATATTTATCCCT
TGCGGTGATAGATTTAACGTATGAGCACAAAAAAGAAACCATTAACACAAGAGCAGCTTGAGGACGCACG
TCGCCTTAAAGCAATTTATGAAAAAAAGAAAAATGAACTTGGCTTATCCCAGGAATCTGTCGCAGACAAG
ATGGGGATGGGGCAGTCAGGCGTTGGTGCTTTATTTAATGGCATCAATGCATTAAATGCTTATAACGCCG
CATTGCTTACAAAAATTCTCAAAGTTAGCGTTGAAGAATTTAGCCCTTCAATCGCCAGAGAAATCTACGA
GATGTATGAAGCGGTTAGTATGCAGCCGTCACTTAGAAGTGAGTATGAGTACCCTGTTTTTTCTCATGTT
CAGGCAGGGATGTTCTCACCTAAGCTTAGAACCTTTACCAAAGGTGATGCGGAGAGATGGGTAAGCACAA
CCAAAAAAGCCAGTGATTCTGCATTCTGGCTTGAGGTTGAAGGTAATTCCATGACCGCACCAACAGGCTC
CAAGCCAAGCTTTCCTGACGGAATGTTAATTCTCGTTGACCCTGAGCAGGCTGTTGAGCCAGGTGATTTC
TGCATAGCCAGACTTGGGGGTGATGAGTTTACCTTCAAGAAACTGATCAGGGATAGCGGTCAGGTGTTTT
TACAACCACTAAACCCACAGTACCCAATGATCCCATGCAATGAGAGTTGTTCCGTTGTGGGGAAAGTTAT
CGCTAGTCAGTGGCCTGAAGAGACGTTTGGCTGATCGGCAAGGTGTTCTGGTCA
Features (pLannotate 1.2.2; 12 found; start..end, strand, type, name):
      9..103     +  terminator     lambda t0 terminator: transcription terminator from phage lambda
    112..140     +  promoter       Pc promoter: intI1 (promoter lies within the coding sequence); class 1 integron promoter
    329..862     +  CDS            GmR: gentamycin acetyltransferase; aacC1; confers resistance to gentamycin
   1056..1164    +  oriT           oriT: incP origin of transfer
   1175..1837    -  CDS            pBBR1 Rep: replication protein for the broad-host-range plasmid pBBR1 from Bordetella bronchiseptica
   1838..2609    -  rep_origin     pBBR1 oriV: replication origin of the broad-host-range plasmid pBBR1 from Bordetella bronchiseptica; requires the pBBR1 Rep protein for replication
   2714..2800    -  terminator     rrnB T1 terminator: Escherichia coli rrnB; transcription terminator T1 from the E. coli rrnB gene
   2864..4282    -  CDS            sacB: SACB_BACSU - Experimental evidence at protein level: Swiss-Prot protein existence level 1. From Bacillus subtilis (strain 168).
   4283..4728    -  promoter       sacB promoter: sacR; sacB promoter and control region
   4765..4946    -  rep_origin     2μ ori (fragment): yeast 2μ plasmid origin of replication
   4949..6220    -  CDS            FLP: site-specific recombinase FLP is a site-specific recombinase from Saccharomyces cerevisiae. Recombination occurs at FRT sequences.
   6321..7034    +  CDS            λ repressor (ts): temperature-sensitive variant of the phage λ repressor; cIts; thermosensitivity is conferred by the A67T mutation
