[The description below was written by a language model from this plasmid's Addgene catalogue record and pLannotate feature annotations shown in this document.]
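Description:
pFlp-Gm is a 7,054 bp broad-host-range bacterial helper plasmid that supplies Flp recombinase for removing FRT-flanked antibiotic resistance cassettes from bacterial genomes. It is built on a pBBR1-Gm-ELT3 Golden Gate backbone. This backbone carries the pBBR1 oriV and its cognate Rep protein, which allow replication in E. coli and a wide range of other Gram-negative bacteria. It also has an IncP oriT, so the plasmid can be mobilised by conjugation when transfer functions are supplied in trans. Selection is by gentamicin, through the aacC1 acetyltransferase gene driven by the class 1 integron Pc promoter. Lambda t0 and rrnB T1 terminators flank the cloning region and insulate it from transcription in the backbone.

The payload is a sacB-flp-cI block amplified from pFLP2 and inserted by Golden Gate assembly. It encodes the Saccharomyces cerevisiae FLP site-specific recombinase, which recombines FRT sites. Next to it, in the opposite orientation, is a temperature-sensitive phage lambda cI repressor, annotated as the A67T variant. This layout suggests thermally regulated control of flp, but the record lists the promoters only as "flp" and "cI", and no lambda promoter is annotated. The short 2μ ori fragment beside FLP is most likely residual yeast 2μ plasmid sequence carried along with the gene, not a functional origin. Bacillus subtilis sacB (levansucrase), with its native sacR promoter and control region, provides sucrose counter-selection, so cells that have lost the plasmid can be recovered after excision. The associated work concerns stable fluorescent marking of bacteria for tracking synthetic communities. There the plasmid would serve to cure resistance markers from tagged strains.
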