Addgene plasmid #222335: pFlp-Gm
Purpose: Expresses Flp and gentamicin to enable excision of antibiotic resistance cassettes; flp-cl-sacB-pL1V-Lv1-gent-pBBR1-ELT3
Depositing lab: Philip Poole. Depositing organization: University of Oxford. Publication: Stable, fluorescent markers for tracking synthetic communities and assembly dynamics. Jorrin B, Haskett TL, Knights HE, Martyn A, Underwood TJ, Dolliver J, Ledermann R, Poole PS. Microbiome. 2024 May 7;12(1):81. doi: 10.1186/s40168-024-01792-2. PubMed 38715147.
Backbone
  Vector backbone: pBBR1-Gm-ELT3 (pOGG024)
  Backbone manufacturer: Philip Poole lab
  Backbone size w/o insert (bp): 3417
  Total vector size (bp): 7054
  Modifications to backbone: Gene sacB-flp-cI were amplified from pFLP2 and cloned into a pBBR1-Gm plasmid (p0GG024) using Golden Gate
Growth in bacteria
  Bacterial resistance: Gentamicin, 10 μg/mL
  Growth temperature: 37°C
  Growth strain: DH5alpha
  Copy number: High Copy
Gene/Insert 1
  Gene/Insert name: sacB (alt name: levansucrase)
  Species: B. subtilis
  Entrez Gene: sacB (a.k.a. BSU_34450, BSU34450)
  Promoter: sacB
  Cloning method: Golden Gate
  Sequencing primers: 5′ Golden Gate Assembly
Gene/Insert 2
  Gene/Insert name: flp
  Species: S. cerevisiae (budding yeast)
  Entrez Gene: flp
  Promoter: flp
  Cloning method: Golden Gate
  Sequencing primers: 5′ Golden Gate Assembly
Gene/Insert 3
  Gene/Insert name: cI (alt name: lambda represor)
  Entrez Gene: cI (a.k.a. AVT79_gp39)
  Promoter: cl
  Cloning method: Golden Gate
  Sequencing primers: 5′ Golden Gate assembly
Terms and licenses: Academic/Nonprofit Terms; Industry Terms: Not Available to Industry
How to cite: pFlp-Gm was a gift from Philip Poole (Addgene plasmid # 222335 ; http://n2t.net/addgene:222335 ; RRID:Addgene_222335)
